>Addgene plasmid #10931 | 856 pBabe puroL PTEN C124S | addgene partial sequence | sequence record 18078 | 10931 with pBABE 5'
CCTACCCCTACGACGTGCCCGACTACGCCTCCCTCGGATCCATGACAGCCATCATCAAAGAGATCGTTAG
CAGAAACAAAAGGAGATATCAAGAGGATGGATTCGACTTAGACTTGACCTATATTTATCCAAACATTATT
GCTATGGGATTTCCTGCAGAAAGACTTGAAGGCGTATACAGGAACAATATTGATGATGTAGTAAGGTTTT
TGGATTCAAAGCATAAAAACCATTACAAGATATACAATCTTTGTGCTGAAAGACATTATGACACCGCCAA
ATTTAATTGCAGAGTTGCACAATATCCTTTTGAAGACCATAACCCACCACAGCTAGAACTTATCAAACCC
TTTTGTGAAGATCTTGACCAATGGCTAAGTGAAGATGACAATCATGTTGCAGCAATTCACTCCAAGGCTG
GAAAGGGACGAACTGGTGTAATGATATGTGCATATTTATTACATCGGGGCAAATTTTTAAAGGCACAAGA
GGCCCTAGATTTCTATGGGGAAGTAAGGACCAGAGACAAAAAGGGAGTAACTATTCCCAGTCAGAGGCGC
TATGTGTATTATTATAGCTACCTGTTAAAGAATCATCTGGATTATAGACCAGTGGCACTGTTGTTTCACA
AGATGATGTTTGAAACTATTCCAATGTTCAGTGGCGGAACTTGCAATCCTCAGTTTGTGGTCTGCCAGCT
AAAGGTGAAGATATATTCCTCCAATTCAG
