[The description below was written by a language model from this plasmid's Addgene catalogue record.]
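Description:
856 pBabe puroL PTEN C124S is a retroviral mammalian expression plasmid built on the pBABE-puroL backbone (about 5.2 kb without insert). It carries a roughly 1.2 kb human PTEN coding insert that was introduced by restriction enzyme cloning. In bacteria it is maintained as a high-copy plasmid under ampicillin selection. Mammalian cells that have taken up the construct can be selected with puromycin. No feature table accompanies the record, so the promoters, LTRs, packaging signal and any epitope tags are not stated explicitly. pBABE-series vectors are generally Moloney murine leukemia virus-derived. In that design the 5′ LTR drives the inserted gene, and a separate internal promoter drives the puromycin resistance gene. The viral packaging signal allows the transcript to be packaged into retroviral particles when the plasmid is introduced into a packaging cell line. The record does not explain how the "puroL" variant differs from standard pBABE-puro.

The payload is PTEN bearing the C124S substitution, which replaces the catalytic cysteine in the phosphatase active site. This change is widely used to produce a catalytically inactive PTEN that lacks both lipid and protein phosphatase activity. The construct is therefore suited to stable retroviral transduction of mammalian cells to express phosphatase-dead PTEN. It would typically serve as a negative control alongside wild-type PTEN in studies of PI3K/AKT signalling, growth suppression or tumour suppressor function. The record itself does not specify a particular application.
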