Addgene plasmid #10931: 856 pBabe puroL PTEN C124S
Depositing lab: William Sellers. Depositing organization: Dana-Farber Cancer Institute.
Backbone
  Vector backbone: pBABE-puroL
  Backbone size w/o insert (bp): 5169
  Vector type: Mammalian Expression, Retroviral
  Selectable markers: Puromycin
Growth in bacteria
  Bacterial resistance: Ampicillin, 100 μg/mL
  Growth temperature: 37°C
  Growth strain: DH5alpha
  Copy number: High Copy
Gene/Insert
  Gene/Insert name: PTEN
  Species: H. sapiens (human)
  Insert size (bp): 1200
  Mutation: C124S
  Entrez Gene: PTEN (a.k.a. 10q23del, BZS, CWS1, DEC, GLM2, MHAM, MMAC1, PTEN1, PTENbeta, TEP1)
  Cloning method: Restriction Enzyme
  Sequencing primers: 5′ pBABE 5'
Terms and licenses: Academic/Nonprofit Terms; Industry Terms: Not Available to Industry
How to cite: 856 pBabe puroL PTEN C124S was a gift from William Sellers (Addgene plasmid # 10931 ; http://n2t.net/addgene:10931 ; RRID:Addgene_10931)
